>Addgene plasmid #224783 | pUC-hU6-2O-crBFP_EF1a-BFP | addgene full sequence | sequence record 445981 | Addgene NGS Result
TATCTCCCTATCAGTGATAGACACCGTGGAAAGGACGAAACACCGCAAGTAAACCCCTACCAACTGGTCG
GGGTTTGAAACTTGAAGTAAAGTTTACGCCTCGACAAGTAAACCCCTACCAACTGGTCGGGGTTTGAAAC
TTTTTTTTTCACCTATGTATCGTATCAAGTACTAGAACTCCCCAGTGGGAATTCGGCTCCGGTGCCCGTC
AGTGGGCAGAGCGCACATCGCCCACAGTCCCCGAGAAGTTGGGGGGAGGGGTCGGCAATTGAACCGGTGC
CTAGAGAAGGTGGCGCGGGGTAAACTGGGAAAGTGATGTCGTGTACTGGCTCCGCCTTTTTCCCGAGGGT
GGGGGAGAACCGTATATAAGTGCAGTAGTCGCCGTGAACGTTCTTTTTCGCAACGGGTTTGCCGCCAGAA
CACAGGTAAGTGCCGTGTGTGGTTCCCGCGGGCCTGGCCTCTTTACGGGTTATGGCCCTTGCGTGCCTTG
AATTACTTCCACCTGGCTGCAGTACGTGATTCTTGATCCCGAGCTTCGGGTTGGAAGTGGGTGGGAGAGT
TCGAGGCCTTGCGCTTAAGGAGCCCCTTCGCCTCGTGCTTGAGTTGAGGCCTGGCCTGGGCGCTGGGGCC
GCCGCGTGCGAATCTGGTGGCACCTTCGCGCCTGTCTCGCTGCTTTCGATAAGTCTCTAGCCATTTAAAA
TTTTTGATGACCTGCTGCGACGCTTTTTTTCTGGCAAGATAGTCTTGTAAATGCGGGCCAAGATCTGCAC
ACTGGTATTTCGGTTTTTGGGGCCGCGGGCGGCGACGGGGCCCGTGCGTCCCAGCGCACATGTTCGGCGA
GGCGGGGCCTGCGAGCGCGGCCACCGAGAATCGGACGGGGGTAGTCTCAAGCTGGCCGGCCTGCTCTGGT
GCCTGGCCTCGCGCCGCCGTGTATCGCCCCGCCCTGGGCGGCAAGGCTGGCCCGGTCGGCACCAGTTGCG
TGAGCGGAAAGATGGCCGCTTCCCGGCCCTGCTGCAGGGAGCTCAAAATGAAGGACGCGGCGCTCGGGAG
AGCGGGCGGGTGAGTCACCCACACAAAGGAAAAGGGCCTTTCCGTCCTCAGCCGTCGCTTCATGTGACTC
CACGGAGTACCGGGCGCCGTCCAGGCACCTCGATTAGTTCTCGAGCTTTTGGAGTACGTCGTCTTTAGGT
TGGGGGGAGGGGTTTTATGCGATGGAGTTTCCCCACACTGAGTGGGTGGAGACTGAAGTTAGGCCAGCTT
GGCACTTGATGTAATTCTCCTTGGAATTTGCCCTTTTTGAGTTTGGATCTTGGTTCATTCTCAAGCCTCA
GACAGTGGTTCAAAGTTTTTTTCTTCCATTTCAGGTGTCGTGACGTACGGCCACCATGAGCATGTCCGAA
CTGATTAAAGAGAACATGCACATGAAACTTTATATGGAAGGTACGGTCGACAACCACCATTTCAAATGTA
CCTCCGAAGGAGAGGGCAAACCCTACGAGGGCACCCAAACGATGAGAATTAAAGTAGTAGAAGGTGGGCC
GCTGCCCTTTGCCTTTGACATTCTGGCAACTTCTTTTCTCTACGGGAGTAAAACTTTTATCAACCATACG
CAAGGCATTCCAGACTTCTTTAAGCAGTCATTTCCCGAGGGGTTTACTTGGGAGCGGGTCACAACATACG
AGGACGGCGGCGTGCTGACCGCTACTCAGGACACCAGCCTGCAAGACGGGTGTTTGATCTACAATGTGAA
GATTCGAGGCGTAAACTTTACTTCAAACGGCCCAGTTATGCAGAAAAAAACCCTCGGCTGGGAGGCTTTT
ACAGAGACTCTTTACCCAGCCGACGGTGGTTTGGAAGGCCGAAACGACATGGCATTGAAATTGGTTGGCG
GGAGCCACCTTATAGCGAATATAAAGACGACCTATCGGTCTAAAAAGCCCGCCAAAAATTTGAAGATGCC
TGGTGTATATTACGTCGACTATAGGCTTGAGAGAATAAAAGAAGCTAACAACGAAACCTATGTGGAGCAA
CATGAGGTTGCAGTTGCACGCTACTGCGATCTGCCGAGCAAATTGGGGCACAAGCTGAATTGATCAGCTA
GAGCTCGCTAATCAGCCTCGACTGTGCCTTCTAGTTGCCAGCCATCTGTTGTTTGCCCCTCCCCCGTGCC
TTCCTTGACCCTGGAAGGTGCCACTCCCACTGTCCTTTCCTAATAAAATGAGGAAATTGCATCGCATTGT
CTGAGTAGGTGTCATTCTATTCTGGGGGGTGGGGTGGGGCAGGACAGCAAGGGGGAGGATTGGGAAGATA
ATAGCAGGCATGCTGGGGATGCGGTGGGCTCTATGGTCTAGATTTAGGGTAGGGGAAATGTGCGCGGAAC
CCCTATTTGTTTATTTTTCTAAATACATTCAAATATGTATCCGCTCATGAGACAATAACCCTGATAAATG
CTTCAATAATATTGAAAAAGGAAGAGTATGAGTATTCAACATTTCCGTGTCGCCCTTATTCCCTTTTTTG
CGGCATTTTGCCTTCCTGTTTTTGCTCACCCAGAAACGCTGGTGAAAGTAAAAGATGCTGAAGATCAGTT
GGGTGCACGAGTGGGTTACATCGAACTGGATCTCAACAGCGGTAAGATCCTTGAGAGTTTTCGCCCCGAA
GAACGTTTTCCAATGATGAGCACTTTTAAAGTTCTGCTATGTGGCGCGGTATTATCCCGTATTGACGCCG
GGCAAGAGCAACTCGGTCGCCGCATACACTATTCTCAGAATGACTTGGTTGAGTACTCACCAGTCACAGA
AAAGCATCTTACGGATGGCATGACAGTAAGAGAATTATGCAGTGCTGCCATAACCATGAGTGATAACACT
GCGGCCAACTTACTTCTGACAACGATCGGAGGACCGAAGGAGCTAACCGCTTTTTTGCACAACATGGGGG
ATCATGTAACTCGCCTTGATCGTTGGGAACCGGAGCTGAATGAAGCCATACCAAACGACGAGCGTGACAC
CACGATGCCTGTAGCAATGGCAACAACGTTGCGCAAACTATTAACTGGCGAACTACTTACTCTAGCTTCC
CGGCAACAATTAATAGACTGGATGGAGGCGGATAAAGTTGCAGGACCACTTCTGCGCTCGGCCCTTCCGG
CTGGCTGGTTTATTGCTGATAAATCTGGAGCCGGTGAGCGTGGAAGCCGCGGTATCATTGCAGCACTGGG
GCCAGATGGTAAGCCCTCCCGTATCGTAGTTATCTACACGACGGGGAGTCAGGCAACTATGGATGAACGA
AATAGACAGATCGCTGAGATAGGTGCCTCACTGATTAAGCATTGGTAACTGTCAGACCAAGTTTACTCAT
ATATACTTTAGATTGATTTAAAACTTCATTTTTAATTTAAAAGGATCTAGGTGAAGATCCTTTTTGATAA
TCTCATGACCAAAATCCCTTAACGTGAGTTTTCGTTCCACTGAGCGTCAGACCCCGTAGAAAAGATCAAA
GGATCTTCTTGAGATCCTTTTTTTCTGCGCGTAATCTGCTGCTTGCAAACAAAAAAACCACCGCTACCAG
CGGTGGTTTGTTTGCCGGATCAAGAGCTACCAACTCTTTTTCCGAAGGTAACTGGCTTCAGCAGAGCGCA
GATACCAAATACTGTTCTTCTAGTGTAGCCGTAGTTAGGCCACCACTTCAAGAACTCTGTAGCACCGCCT
ACATACCTCGCTCTGCTAATCCTGTTACCAGTGGCTGCTGCCAGTGGCGATAAGTCGTGTCTTACCGGGT
TGGACTCAAGACGATAGTTACCGGATAAGGCGCAGCGGTCGGGCTGAACGGGGGGTTCGTGCACACAGCC
CAGCTTGGAGCGAACGACCTACACCGAACTGAGATACCTACAGCGTGAGCTATGAGAAAGCGCCACGCTT
CCCGAAGGGAGAAAGGCGGACAGGTATCCGGTAAGCGGCAGGGTCGGAACAGGAGAGCGCACGAGGGAGC
TTCCAGGGGGAAACGCCTGGTATCTTTATAGTCCTGTCGGGTTTCGCCACCTCTGACTTGAGCGTCGATT
TTTGTGATGCTCGTCAGGGGGGCGGAGCCTATGGAAAAACGCCAGCAACGCGGCCTTTTTACGGTTCCTG
GCCTTTTGCTGGCCTTTTGCTCAGCTAGCGAGGGCCTATTTCCCATGATTCCTTCATATTTGCATATACG
ATACAAGGCTGTTAGAGAGATAATTAGAATTAATTTGACTGTAAACACAAAGATATTAGTACAAAATACG
TGACGTAGAAAGTAATAATTTCTTGGGTAGTTTGCAGTTTTAAAATTATGTTTTAAAATGGACTATCATA
TGCTTACCGTAACTTGAAACTCCCTATCAGTGATAGAGATTATA
Features (pLannotate 1.2.2; 13 found; start..end, strand, type, name):
      4..21      +  promoter       tight TRE promoter (fragment): Tet-responsive promoter PTight, consisting of seven tet operator sequences followed by the minimal CMV promoter
     46..81      +  misc_RNA       RfxCas13d DR36: 36-base direct repeat for an RfxCas13d pre-gRNA (Konermann et al., 2018)
    105..140     +  misc_RNA       RfxCas13d DR36: 36-base direct repeat for an RfxCas13d pre-gRNA (Konermann et al., 2018)
    214..425     +  promoter       EF-1α core promoter: core promoter for human elongation factor EF-1α
    426..535     +  intron         EF-1α intron A (fragment): intron upstream of the start codon of human EF-1α
   1161..1364    +  intron         EF-1α intron A: truncated intron upstream of the start codon of human EF-1α
   1392..2090    +  CDS            TagBFP: TagBFP is a basic (constitutively fluorescent) blue fluorescent protein published in 2008, derived from Entacmaea quadricolor. It is reported to be a very rapidly-maturing monomer with very low acid sensitivity.
   2122..2233    +  polyA_signal   bGH poly(A) signal: bovine growth hormone polyadenylation signal
   2373..2477    +  promoter       AmpR promoter: bla
   2478..3338    +  CDS            AmpR: β-lactamase; bla; confers resistance to ampicillin, carbenicillin, and related antibiotics
   3509..4097    +  rep_origin     ori: high-copy-number ColE1/pMB1/pBR322/pUC origin of replication
   4160..4359    +  promoter       U6 promoter (fragment): RNA polymerase III promoter for human U6 snRNA
   4361..4381    +  promoter       PLtetO-1 promoter (fragment): modified phage lambda PL promoter with tet operator sites (Lutz and Bujard, 1997)
