[The description below was written by a language model from this plasmid's Addgene catalogue record and pLannotate feature annotations shown in this document.]
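Description:
pUC-hU6-2O-crBFP_EF1a-BFP is a small (about 4.4 kb) pUC-based mammalian expression plasmid for CRISPR-Cas13d synthetic biology work. It combines a guide RNA cassette and the guide's own target on one molecule. It is propagated in E. coli at high copy from the ColE1/pUC origin and selected with ampicillin through the β-lactamase gene and its native promoter. No mammalian selection marker or viral element is annotated, so it appears intended for delivery as plain plasmid DNA.

The first unit is a human U6 RNA polymerase III promoter modified with two tet operator sites (hU6-2xTetO). In the circular map, the U6 fragment is followed by short matches to tet-operator-containing promoters (PLtetO-1 and tight TRE) that span the sequence origin. These most likely correspond to the two TetO sites rather than to separate promoters. Operators in this position normally allow a Tet repressor to block transcription until a tetracycline-class inducer is added, which would make guide expression tunable. The promoter drives a pre-crRNA array in which a 23-nt synthetic spacer against BFP (crBFP, inserted by Gibson cloning into the parental scaffold vector) is flanked by two 36-base RfxCas13d direct repeats. Cas13d can process this array into a mature guide.

The second unit is an EF-1α promoter with its core region and intron A sequences, driving TagBFP and terminated by a bGH polyadenylation signal. It provides constitutive expression of the target mRNA and a blue fluorescent readout. RfxCas13d itself is not encoded and must be supplied separately. According to the record, the plasmid belongs to a gene circuit designed for tunable knockdown of a target RNA with minimal collateral RNA cleavage.
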