Addgene plasmid #224783: pUC-hU6-2O-crBFP_EF1a-BFP
Purpose: BFP-targeting crRNA for RfxCas13d expressed from hU6-2xTetO promoter and target BFP protein expressed from EF1a promoter
Depositing lab: Gabor Balazsi. Depositing organization: Stony Brook University. Publication: Optimizing a CRISPR-Cas13d Gene Circuit for Tunable Target RNA Downregulation with Minimal Collateral RNA Cutting. Wan Y, Helenek C, Coraci D, Balazsi G. ACS Synth Biol. 2024 Oct 18;13(10):3212-3230. doi: 10.1021/acssynbio.4c00271. Epub 2024 Oct 8. PubMed 39377757.
Backbone
  Vector backbone: pUC-hU6-2O-crScaffold_EF1a-BFP
  Backbone manufacturer: Balazsi Lab
  Backbone size w/o insert (bp): 4361
  Total vector size (bp): 4384
  Vector type: Mammalian Expression, CRISPR, Synthetic Biology
Growth in bacteria
  Bacterial resistance: Ampicillin, 100 μg/mL
  Growth temperature: 37°C
  Growth strain: NEB Stable
  Copy number: High Copy
Gene/Insert
  Gene/Insert name: crBFP
  gRNA/shRNA sequence: TTGAAGTAAAGTTTACGCCTCGA
  Species: Synthetic
  Promoter: hU6-2xTetO
  Cloning method: Gibson Cloning
  Sequencing primers: 5′ GAGGGCCTATTTCCCATGAT
Terms and licenses: Academic/Nonprofit Terms; Industry Terms: Not Available to Industry
Depositor comments: Please visit https://doi.org/10.1101/2024.05.11.593702 for bioRxiv preprint.
How to cite: pUC-hU6-2O-crBFP_EF1a-BFP was a gift from Gabor Balazsi (Addgene plasmid # 224783 ; http://n2t.net/addgene:224783 ; RRID:Addgene_224783)
